Addgene plasmid #178884: pHN767
Purpose: Expression of bacterial PNGase
Depositing lab: Kazuhiro Abe. Depositing organization: Nagoya University.
Backbone
  Vector backbone: pET15b
  Backbone manufacturer: Novagen
  Total vector size (bp): 7269
  Vector type: Bacterial Expression
Growth in bacteria
  Bacterial resistance: Ampicillin, 100 μg/mL
  Growth temperature: 37°C
  Growth strain: DH5alpha
  Copy number: High Copy
Gene/Insert
  Gene/Insert name: Peptide:N-glycosidase F (alt name: PNGase F)
  Species: Flavobacterium meningosepticum
  Insert size (bp): 549
  Promoter: T7
  Tag / fusion protein: GST, His8 (N terminal on insert)
  Cloning method: Gibson Cloning
  Sequencing primers: 5′ GTTTTATACATGGACCCAATGTGC; 3′ CTTTCAGCAAAAAACCCCTCAAGAC
Terms and licenses: Academic/Nonprofit Terms; Industry Terms: Not Available to Industry
How to cite: pHN767 was a gift from Kazuhiro Abe (Addgene plasmid # 178884 ; http://n2t.net/addgene:178884 ; RRID:Addgene_178884)
