[The description below was written by a language model from this plasmid's Addgene catalogue record and pLannotate feature annotations shown in this document.]
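Description:
pHN767 is a bacterial expression plasmid built on the Novagen pET15b backbone for producing recombinant peptide:N-glycosidase F (PNGase F), the enzyme widely used to strip intact N-linked glycans from glycoproteins and glycopeptides. It is about 7.3 kb and is maintained in E. coli through a ColE1/pBR322-type origin with the adjacent bom and rop elements. The catalogue lists it as high copy, although rop normally moderates copy number. Selection is by ampicillin through the β-lactamase gene and its native promoter. Several truncated tetracycline-resistance fragments and the tet promoter are non-functional remnants of the pBR322 ancestry of pET vectors.

The expression cassette follows the standard pET design: a T7 promoter followed immediately by a lac operator, the strong T7 gene 10 ribosome binding site, the open reading frame and a T7 terminator. A plasmid-borne lacI gene supplies repressor, so transcription depends on a host providing T7 RNA polymerase and is induced with IPTG. The coding region begins with Schistosoma japonicum glutathione S-transferase and continues into the PNGase F sequence. The catalogue also records a His8 tag N-terminal to the insert, which the feature table does not annotate separately but which could lie in the short gap between GST and the enzyme. The two tags would allow glutathione or metal-affinity purification.

The catalogue attributes the gene to Flavobacterium meningosepticum, whereas the annotation matches the enzyme from the related Elizabethkingia miricola. The stated insert size of 549 bp is also shorter than the roughly 940 bp PNGase F fragment annotated. A short match to a T7 gene 10B-derived solubility tag downstream of the insert is probably residual vector sequence.
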