Features (pLannotate 1.2.2; 20 found; start..end, strand, type, name):
    115..219     +  promoter       AmpR promoter: bla
    220..1080    +  CDS            AmpR: β-lactamase; bla; confers resistance to ampicillin, carbenicillin, and related antibiotics
   1251..1839    +  rep_origin     ori: high-copy-number ColE1/pMB1/pBR322/pUC origin of replication
   2025..2164    -  misc_feature   bom: basis of mobility region from pBR322
   2266..2457    -  CDS            rop: Rop protein, which maintains plasmids at low copy number; rop
   2474..2854    +  CDS            YPB1_ECOLX: Protein predicted: Swiss-Prot protein existence level 4. From Escherichia coli.
   3096..3720    -  CDS            TcR (fragment): tetracycline efflux protein; tet; confers resistance to tetracycline
   3735..3756    -  protein_bind   CAP binding site: CAP binding activates transcription in the presence of cAMP. E. coli catabolite activator protein
   3769..4851    -  CDS            lacI: lac repressor; lacI; The lac repressor binds to the lac operator to inhibit transcription in E. coli. This inhibition can be relieved by adding lactose or isopropyl-β-D-thiogalactopyranoside (IPTG).
   4852..4929    -  promoter       lacI promoter: lacI
   4937..5216    -  CDS            TcR (fragment): tetracycline efflux protein; tet; confers resistance to tetracycline
   5238..5256    +  promoter       T7 promoter: promoter for bacteriophage T7 RNA polymerase
   5257..5281    +  protein_bind   lac operator: The lac repressor binds to the lac operator to inhibit transcription in E. coli. This inhibition can be relieved by adding lactose or isopropyl-β-D-thiogalactopyranoside (IPTG). lac repressor encoded by lacI
   5296..5318    +  RBS            RBS: efficient ribosome binding site from bacteriophage T7 gene 10 (Olins and Rangwala, 1989)
   5325..5978    +  CDS            GST26_SCHJA: Experimental evidence at protein level: Swiss-Prot protein existence level 1. GST isoenzymes appear to play a central role in the parasite detoxification system. Other functions are also suspected including a role in increasing the solubility of haematin in the parasite gut. From Schistosoma japonicum (Blood fluke).
   6015..6956    +  CDS            ngl (fragment): PNGF_ELIMR - Also known as png. Experimental evidence at protein level: Swiss-Prot protein existence level 1. Cleaves an entire glycan from a glycoprotein. Requires that the glycosylated asparagine moiety (reaction 1) be substituted on its amino (R1) and carboxyl (R2) terminus with a polypeptide chain. From Elizabethkingia miricola (Chryseobacterium miricola). Widely used for the removal of N-glycans from glycoproteinss and glycopeptides in laboratory.
   6961..7010    +  CDS            SET1 (fragment): solubility-enhancement tag derived from T7 phage gene 10B
   7018..7065    +  terminator     T7 terminator: transcription terminator for bacteriophage T7 RNA polymerase
   7088..7192    -  CDS            TcR (fragment): tetracycline efflux protein; tet; confers resistance to tetracycline
   7240..2       -  promoter       tet promoter (across the origin): E. coli promoter for tetracycline efflux protein gene
>Addgene plasmid #178884 | pHN767 | addgene full sequence | sequence record 354970 | Addgene NGS Result
AAACATGAGAATTCTTGAAGACGAAAGGGCCTCGTGATACGCCTATTTTTATAGGTTAATGTCATGATAA
TAATGGTTTCTTAGACGTCAGGTGGCACTTTTCGGGGAAATGTGCGCGGAACCCCTATTTGTTTATTTTT
CTAAATACATTCAAATATGTATCCGCTCATGAGACAATAACCCTGATAAATGCTTCAATAATATTGAAAA
AGGAAGAGTATGAGTATTCAACATTTCCGTGTCGCCCTTATTCCCTTTTTTGCGGCATTTTGCCTTCCTG
TTTTTGCTCACCCAGAAACGCTGGTGAAAGTAAAAGATGCTGAAGATCAGTTGGGTGCACGAGTGGGTTA
CATCGAACTGGATCTCAACAGCGGTAAGATCCTTGAGAGTTTTCGCCCCGAAGAACGTTTTCCAATGATG
AGCACTTTTAAAGTTCTGCTATGTGGCGCGGTATTATCCCGTGTTGACGCCGGGCAAGAGCAACTCGGTC
GCCGCATACACTATTCTCAGAATGACTTGGTTGAGTACTCACCAGTCACAGAAAAGCATCTTACGGATGG
CATGACAGTAAGAGAATTATGCAGTGCTGCCATAACCATGAGTGATAACACTGCGGCCAACTTACTTCTG
ACAACGATCGGAGGACCGAAGGAGCTAACCGCTTTTTTGCACAACATGGGGGATCATGTAACTCGCCTTG
ATCGTTGGGAACCGGAGCTGAATGAAGCCATACCAAACGACGAGCGTGACACCACGATGCCTGCAGCAAT
GGCAACAACGTTGCGCAAACTATTAACTGGCGAACTACTTACTCTAGCTTCCCGGCAACAATTAATAGAC
TGGATGGAGGCGGATAAAGTTGCAGGACCACTTCTGCGCTCGGCCCTTCCGGCTGGCTGGTTTATTGCTG
ATAAATCTGGAGCCGGTGAGCGTGGGTCTCGCGGTATCATTGCAGCACTGGGGCCAGATGGTAAGCCCTC
CCGTATCGTAGTTATCTACACGACGGGGAGTCAGGCAACTATGGATGAACGAAATAGACAGATCGCTGAG
ATAGGTGCCTCACTGATTAAGCATTGGTAACTGTCAGACCAAGTTTACTCATATATACTTTAGATTGATT
TAAAACTTCATTTTTAATTTAAAAGGATCTAGGTGAAGATCCTTTTTGATAATCTCATGACCAAAATCCC
TTAACGTGAGTTTTCGTTCCACTGAGCGTCAGACCCCGTAGAAAAGATCAAAGGATCTTCTTGAGATCCT
TTTTTTCTGCGCGTAATCTGCTGCTTGCAAACAAAAAAACCACCGCTACCAGCGGTGGTTTGTTTGCCGG
ATCAAGAGCTACCAACTCTTTTTCCGAAGGTAACTGGCTTCAGCAGAGCGCAGATACCAAATACTGTCCT
TCTAGTGTAGCCGTAGTTAGGCCACCACTTCAAGAACTCTGTAGCACCGCCTACATACCTCGCTCTGCTA
ATCCTGTTACCAGTGGCTGCTGCCAGTGGCGATAAGTCGTGTCTTACCGGGTTGGACTCAAGACGATAGT
TACCGGATAAGGCGCAGCGGTCGGGCTGAACGGGGGGTTCGTGCACACAGCCCAGCTTGGAGCGAACGAC
CTACACCGAACTGAGATACCTACAGCGTGAGCTATGAGAAAGCGCCACGCTTCCCGAAGGGAGAAAGGCG
GACAGGTATCCGGTAAGCGGCAGGGTCGGAACAGGAGAGCGCACGAGGGAGCTTCCAGGGGGAAACGCCT
GGTATCTTTATAGTCCTGTCGGGTTTCGCCACCTCTGACTTGAGCGTCGATTTTTGTGATGCTCGTCAGG
GGGGCGGAGCCTATGGAAAAACGCCAGCAACGCGGCCTTTTTACGGTTCCTGGCCTTTTGCTGGCCTTTT
GCTCACATGTTCTTTCCTGCGTTATCCCCTGATTCTGTGGATAACCGTATTACCGCCTTTGAGTGAGCTG
ATACCGCTCGCCGCAGCCGAACGACCGAGCGCAGCGAGTCAGTGAGCGAGGAAGCGGAAGAGCGCCTGAT
GCGGTATTTTCTCCTTACGCATCTGTGCGGTATTTCACACCGCAATGGTGCACTCTCAGTACAATCTGCT
CTGATGCCGCATAGTTAAGCCAGTATACACTCCGCTATCGCTACGTGACTGGGTCATGGCTGCGCCCCGA
CACCCGCCAACACCCGCTGACGCGCCCTGACGGGCTTGTCTGCTCCCGGCATCCGCTTACAGACAAGCTG
TGACCGTCTCCGGGAGCTGCATGTGTCAGAGGTTTTCACCGTCATCACCGAAACGCGCGAGGCAGCTGCG
GTAAAGCTCATCAGCGTGGTCGTGAAGCGATTCACAGATGTCTGCCTGTTCATCCGCGTCCAGCTCGTTG
AGTTTCTCCAGAAGCGTTAATGTCTGGCTTCTGATAAAGCGGGCCATGTTAAGGGCGGTTTTTTCCTGTT
TGGTCACTGATGCCTCCGTGTAAGGGGGATTTCTGTTCATGGGGGTAATGATACCGATGAAACGAGAGAG
GATGCTCACGATACGGGTTACTGATGATGAACATGCCCGGTTACTGGAACGTTGTGAGGGTAAACAACTG
GCGGTATGGATGCGGCGGGACCAGAGAAAAATCACTCAGGGTCAATGCCAGCGCTTCGTTAATACAGATG
TAGGTGTTCCACAGGGTAGCCAGCAGCATCCTGCGATGCAGATCCGGAACATAATGGTGCAGGGCGCTGA
CTTCCGCGTTTCCAGACTTTACGAAACACGGAAACCGAAGACCATTCATGTTGTTGCTCAGGTCGCAGAC
GTTTTGCAGCAGCAGTCGCTTCACGTTCGCTCGCGTATCGGTGATTCATTCTGCTAACCAGTAAGGCAAC
CCCGCCAGCCTAGCCGGGTCCTCAACGACAGGAGCACGATCATGCGCACCCGTGGCCAGGACCCAACGCT
GCCCGAGATGCGCCGCGTGCGGCTGCTGGAGATGGCGGACGCGATGGATATGTTCTGCCAAGGGTTGGTT
TGCGCATTCACAGTTCTCCGCAAGAATTGATTGGCTCCAATTCTTGGAGTGGTGAATCCGTTAGCGAGGT
GCCGCCGGCTTCCATTCAGGTCGAGGTGGCCCGGCTCCATGCACCGCGACGCAACGCGGGGAGGCAGACA
AGGTATAGGGCGGCGCCTACAATCCATGCCAACCCGTTCCATGTGCTCGCCGAGGCGGCATAAATCGCCG
TGACGATCAGCGGTCCAATGATCGAAGTTAGGCTGGTAAGAGCCGCGAGCGATCCTTGAAGCTGTCCCTG
ATGGTCGTCATCTACCTGCCTGGACAGCATGGCCTGCAACGCGGGCATCCCGATGCCGCCGGAAGCGAGA
AGAATCATAATGGGGAAGGCCATCCAGCCTCGCGTCGCGAACGCCAGCAAGACGTAGCCCAGCGCGTCGG
CCGCCATGCCGGCGATAATGGCCTGCTTCTCGCCGAAACGTTTGGTGGCGGGACCAGTGACGAAGGCTTG
AGCGAGGGCGTGCAAGATTCCGAATACCGCAAGCGACAGGCCGATCATCGTCGCGCTCCAGCGAAAGCGG
TCCTCGCCGAAAATGACCCAGAGCGCTGCCGGCACCTGTCCTACGAGTTGCATGATAAAGAAGACAGTCA
TAAGTGCGGCGACGATAGTCATGCCCCGCGCCCACCGGAAGGAGCTGACTGGGTTGAAGGCTCTCAAGGG
CATCGGTCGAGATCCCGGTGCCTAATGAGTGAGCTAACTTACATTAATTGCGTTGCGCTCACTGCCCGCT
TTCCAGTCGGGAAACCTGTCGTGCCAGCTGCATTAATGAATCGGCCAACGCGCGGGGAGAGGCGGTTTGC
GTATTGGGCGCCAGGGTGGTTTTTCTTTTCACCAGTGAGACGGGCAACAGCTGATTGCCCTTCACCGCCT
GGCCCTGAGAGAGTTGCAGCAAGCGGTCCACGCTGGTTTGCCCCAGCAGGCGAAAATCCTGTTTGATGGT
GGTTAACGGCGGGATATAACATGAGCTGTCTTCGGTATCGTCGTATCCCACTACCGAGATATCCGCACCA
ACGCGCAGCCCGGACTCGGTAATGGCGCGCATTGCGCCCAGCGCCATCTGATCGTTGGCAACCAGCATCG
CAGTGGGAACGATGCCCTCATTCAGCATTTGCATGGTTTGTTGAAAACCGGACATGGCACTCCAGTCGCC
TTCCCGTTCCGCTATCGGCTGAATTTGATTGCGAGTGAGATATTTATGCCAGCCAGCCAGACGCAGACGC
GCCGAGACAGAACTTAATGGGCCCGCTAACAGCGCGATTTGCTGGTGACCCAATGCGACCAGATGCTCCA
CGCCCAGTCGCGTACCGTCTTCATGGGAGAAAATAATACTGTTGATGGGTGTCTGGTCAGAGACATCAAG
AAATAACGCCGGAACATTAGTGCAGGCAGCTTCCACAGCAATGGCATCCTGGTCATCCAGCGGATAGTTA
ATGATCAGCCCACTGACGCGTTGCGCGAGAAGATTGTGCACCGCCGCTTTACAGGCTTCGACGCCGCTTC
GTTCTACCATCGACACCACCACGCTGGCACCCAGTTGATCGGCGCGAGATTTAATCGCCGCGACAATTTG
CGACGGCGCGTGCAGGGCCAGACTGGAGGTGGCAACGCCAATCAGCAACGACTGTTTGCCCGCCAGTTGT
TGTGCCACGCGGTTGGGAATGTAATTCAGCTCCGCCATCGCCGCTTCCACTTTTTCCCGCGTTTTCGCAG
AAACGTGGCTGGCCTGGTTCACCACGCGGGAAACGGTCTGATAAGAGACACCGGCATACTCTGCGACATC
GTATAACGTTACTGGTTTCACATTCACCACCCTGAATTGACTCTCTTCCGGGCGCTATCATGCCATACCG
CGAAAGGTTTTGCGCCATTCGATGGTGTCCGGGATCTCGACGCTCTCCCTTATGCGACTCCTGCATTAGG
AAGCAGCCCAGTAGTAGGTTGAGGCCGTTGAGCACCGCCGCCGCAAGGAATGGTGCATGCAAGGAGATGG
CGCCCAACAGTCCCCCGGCCACGGGGCCTGCCACCATACCCACGCCGAAACAAGCGCTCATGAGCCCGAA
GTGGCGAGCCCGATCTTCCCCATCGGTGATGTCGGCGATATAGGCGCCAGCAACCGCACCTGTGGCGCCG
GTGATGCCGGCCACGATGCGTCCGGCGTAGAGGATCGAGATCTCGATCCCGCGAAATTAATACGACTCAC
TATAGGGGAATTGTGAGCGGATAACAATTCCCCTCTAGAAATAATTTTGTTTAACTTTAAGAAGGAGATA
TACCATGTCCCCTATACTAGGTTATTGGAAAATTAAGGGCCTTGTGCAACCCACTCGACTTCTTTTGGAA
TATCTTGAAGAAAAATATGAAGAGCATTTGTATGAGCGCGATGAAGGTGATAAATGGCGAAACAAAAAGT
TTGAATTGGGTTTGGAGTTTCCCAATCTTCCTTATTATATTGATGGTGATGTTAAATTAACACAGTCTAT
GGCCATCATACGTTATATAGCTGACAAGCACAACATGTTGGGTGGTTGTCCAAAAGAGCGTGCAGAGATT
TCAATGCTTGAAGGAGCGGTTTTGGATATTAGATACGGTGTTTCGAGAATTGCATATAGTAAAGACTTTG
AAACTCTCAAAGTTGATTTTCTTAGCAAGCTACCTGAAATGCTGAAAATGTTCGAAGATCGTTTATGTCA
TAAAACATATTTAAATGGTGATCATGTAACCCATCCTGACTTCATGTTGTATGACGCTCTTGATGTTGTT
TTATACATGGACCCAATGTGCCTGGATGCGTTCCCAAAATTAGTTTGTTTTAAAAAACGTATTGAAGCTA
TCCCACAAATTGATAAGTACTTGAAATCCAGCAAGTATATAGCATGGCCTTTGCAGGGCTGGCAAGCCAC
GTTTGGTGGTGGCGACCATCCTCCAAAATCGGATCTGATGCACCACCACCACCATCATCATCATGCTCCG
GCAGATAATACCGTAAATATTAAAACATTCGACAAAGTAAAAAATGCCTTTGGTGACGGATTGTCCCAAA
GTGCGGAAGGAACCTTTACATTTCCGGCCGATGTAACAGCCGTAAAAACGATTAAGATGTTCATTAAAAA
TGAATGTCCTAATAAAACTTGTGATGAATGGGATCGTTATGCCAATGTTTATGTAAAAAATAAAACAACA
GGTGAGTGGTACGAAATAGGACGCTTTATTACTCCATATTGGGTGGGAACGGAAAAATTACCTCGTGGAC
TGGAAATTGATGTTACAGATTTCAAATCTTTACTATCCGGAAATACAGAACTTAAAATTTATACGGAGAC
ATGGCTGGCCAAAGGAAGAGAATACAGTGTAGATTTCGATATTGTATACGGGACACCGGATTATAAATAT
TCGGCTGTAGTACCTGTAGTTCAGTATAACAAATCATCTATTGACGGAGTCCCTTATGGTAAAGCACATA
CATTGGCTTTGAAAAAGAATATCCAGTTACCAACAAACACAGAAAAAGCTTATCTTAGAACTACTATTTC
CGGATGGGGACATGCTAAGCCATATGATGCGGGAAGCAGAGGTTGTGCAGAATGGTGCTTCAGAACACAC
ACTATAGCAATAAATAATTCGAATACTTTCCAGCATCAGCTGGGTGCTTTAGGATGTTCAGCAAACCCTA
TCAATAATCAGAGTCCGGGAAATTGGACTCCCGACAGAGCCGGTTGGTGCCCGGGAATGGCAGTTCCAAC
ACGTATAGATGTACTGAATAATTCTTTAATAGGCAGTACTTTTAGTTATGAATATAAATTCCAGAACTGG
ACAAATAACGGAACCAATGGAGATGCTTTTTATGCAATTTCCAGTTTTGTGATTGCAAAAAGTAATACAC
CTATTAGTGCTCCGGTAGTTACAAACTGAGGCTGCTAACAAAGCCCGAAAGGAAGCTGAGTTGGCTGCTG
CCACCGCTGAGCAATAACTAGCATAACCCCTTGGGGCCTCTAAACGGGTCTTGAGGGGTTTTTTGCTGAA
AGGAGGAACTATATCCGGATATCCCGCAAGAGGCCCGGCAGTACCGGCATAACCAAGCCTATGCCTACAG
CATCCAGGGTGACGGTGCCGAGGATGACGATGAGCGCATTGTTAGATTTCATACACGGTGCCTGACTGCG
TTAGCAATTTAACTGTGATAAACTACCGCATTAAAGCTTATCGATGATAAGCTGTC
